Addgene plasmid #201991: pBEL2712
Purpose: Complementation of M. smegmatis MceG(∆255-360)
Depositing lab: Gira Bhabha & Damian Ekiert. Depositing organization: NYU Grossman School of Medicine. Publication: Structure of an endogenous mycobacterial MCE lipid transporter. Chen J, Fruhauf A, Fan C, Ponce J, Ueberheide B, Bhabha G, Ekiert D. Res Sq. 2023 Jan 10:rs.3.rs-2412186. doi: 10.21203/rs.3.rs-2412186/v1. Preprint. PubMed 36711512.
Backbone
  Vector backbone: pMV261-Zeo
  Vector type: Bacterial Expression
Growth in bacteria
  Bacterial resistance: Bleocin (Zeocin), 50 μg/mL
  Growth temperature: 37°C
  Growth strain: DH5alpha
  Copy number: Low Copy
Gene/Insert
  Gene/Insert name: mceG (alt name: MSMEG_1366)
  Species: M. smegmatis
  Mutation: Deletion of residues 255-360
  Cloning method: Gibson Cloning
  Sequencing primers: 5′ cagcgaggacaacttgag; 3′ tgtcaacacgtgctcgag
Resource information
  A portion of this plasmid was derived from a plasmid made by: Jeffery Cox (source of pMV261-Zeo plasmid)
Terms and licenses: Academic/Nonprofit Terms; Industry Terms: Not Available to Industry
Depositor comments: Please visit https://www.biorxiv.org/content/10.1101/2022.12.08.519548v2.full for bioRxiv preprint.
How to cite: pBEL2712 was a gift from Gira Bhabha & Damian Ekiert (Addgene plasmid # 201991 ; http://n2t.net/addgene:201991 ; RRID:Addgene_201991)
