[The description below was written by a language model from this plasmid's Addgene catalogue record and pLannotate feature annotations shown in this document.]
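Description:
pBEL2712 is a bacterial expression plasmid built on the pMV261-Zeo backbone and intended for complementation experiments in Mycobacterium smegmatis. It carries the M. smegmatis mceG gene (MSMEG_1366) with residues 255–360 deleted, inserted by Gibson cloning. MceG is associated with the MCE lipid transport system studied in the accompanying work, and this truncated allele lets researchers test whether the deleted C-terminal region is needed for function when it is supplied in place of the full-length protein.

In the 4,447 nt sequenced record, the insert is annotated by homology as a fragment of mkl, the M. tuberculosis counterpart, spanning 768 nt, which is consistent with a coding sequence ending around residue 254. It is followed by a remnant of the multiple cloning site and the E. coli rrnB T1 transcription terminator. Selection relies on the Sh ble gene (BleoR), driven by the synthetic EM7 bacterial promoter, which confers resistance to Zeocin, bleomycin and phleomycin. A ColE1/pUC-type origin supports propagation in E. coli; the annotation tool labels this origin type as high copy, whereas the catalogue entry lists the plasmid as low copy.

The automated annotation leaves roughly the first 1,300 nt and the last 1,100 nt unlabelled, and neither the promoter driving mceG nor any mycobacterial replication origin is identified in the record. pMV261-family shuttle vectors conventionally carry such elements, but their presence and identity here are not stated in the information provided.
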