Features (pLannotate 1.2.2; 6 found; start..end, strand, type, name):
   1302..2069    +  CDS            mkl (fragment): MKL_MYCTU - Experimental evidence at protein level: Swiss-Prot protein existence level 1. Not known, could be involved in the transport of ribonucleotides. From Mycobacterium tuberculosis (strain ATCC 25618 / H37Rv).
   2080..2097    -  misc_feature   MCS (fragment): multiple cloning site
   2144..2190    +  terminator     rrnB T1 terminator: transcription terminator T1 from the E. coli rrnB gene
   2229..2276    +  promoter       EM7 promoter: synthetic bacterial promoter&nbsp
   2295..2669    +  CDS            BleoR: antibiotic-binding protein; Sh ble from Streptoalloteichus hindustanus; confers resistance to bleomycin, phleomycin, and Zeocin™
   2721..3309    +  rep_origin     ori: high-copy-number ColE1/pMB1/pBR322/pUC origin of replication
>Addgene plasmid #201991 | pBEL2712 | addgene full sequence | sequence record 399936 | Addgene NGS Result
ATGCCGAGTGCCACGCGCGAAACGCCGAATTTCCGTGCAACGACGTGTGTCCCGGACCGCTACCGGACAG
CGAGGTCCGCGCCATCGCCAACAGCATTTGGCGTTGGATCACAACCAAGTCGCGCATTTGGGCGGACGGG
ATCGTGGTCTACGAGGCCACACTCAGTGCGCGCCAGTCGGCCATCTCGCGGAAGGGCGCAGCAGCGCGCA
CGGCGGCGAGCACAGTTGCGCGGCGCGCAAAGTCCGCGTCAGCCATGGAGGCATTGCTATGAGCGACGGC
TACAGCGACGGCTACAACCGGCAGCCGACTGTCCGCAAAAAGCGGCGCGTGACCGCCGCCGAAGGCGCTC
GAATCACCGGACTATCCGAACGCCACGTCGTCCGGCTCGTGGCGCAGGAACGCAGCGAGTGGCTCGCCGA
GCAGGCTGCACGCCGCGAACGCATCCGCGCCTATCACGACGACGAGGGCCACTCTTGGCCGCAAACGGCC
AAACATTTCGGGCTGCATCTGGACACCGTTAAGCGACTCGGCTATCGGGCGAGGAAAGAGCGTGCGGCAG
AACAGGAAGCGGCTCAAAAGGCCCACAACGAAGCCGACAATCCACCGCTGTTCTAACGCAATTGGGGAGC
GGGTGTCGCGGGGGTTCCGTGGGGGGTTCCGTTGCAACGGGTCGGACAGGTAAAAGTCCTGGTAGACGCT
AGTTTTCTGGTTTGGGCCATGCCTGTCTCGTTGCGTGTTTCGTTGCGCCCGTTTTGAATACCAGCCAGAC
GAGACGGGGTTCTACGAATCTTGGTCGATACCAAGCCATTTCCGCTGAATATCGGGGAGCTCACCGCCAG
AATCGGTGGTTGTGGTGATGTACGTGGCGAACTCCGTTGTAGTGCCTGTGGTGGCATCCGTGGCGCGGCC
GCGGTACCAGATCTTTAAATCTAGACGGTGACCACAACGCGCCCGCTTTGATCGGGGACGTCTGCGGCCG
ACCATTTACGGGTCTTGTTGTCGTTGGCGGTCATGGGCCGAACATACTCACCCGGATCGGAGGGCCGAGG
ACAAGGTCGAACGAGGGGCATGACCCGGTGCGGGGCTTCTTGCACTCGGCATAGGCGAGTGCTAAGAATA
ACGTTGGCACTCGCGACCGGTGAGTGCTAGGTCGGGACGGTGAGGCCAGGCCCGTCGTCGCAGCGAGTGG
CAGCGAGGACAACTTGAGCCGTCCGTCGCGGGCACTGCGCCCGGCCAGCGTAAGTAGCGGGGTTGCCGTC
ACCCGGTGACCCCCGTTTCATCCCCGATCCGGAGGAATCACTTCGCAATGGGCGTCCAAATCGACGTGAC
GGGGTTGAGCAAGTCTTTCGGGTCGTCAAAGATCTGGGAAGACGTGACCATGTCGATCCCGGCCGGCGAG
GTGAGCGTGCTGCTGGGCCCCTCCGGTACCGGCAAATCCGTGTTCCTGAAGTCGCTGATCGGTTTGCTCC
GCCCCGAACGTGGCTCCATCGTCATCGACGGCACCGACATCCTGCAGTGCTCGGCCAAGGAGCTCTACGA
GATCCGCACGCTGTTCGGTGTGCTGTTCCAGGACGGCGCGCTGTTCGGCTCGATGAACATCTACGACAAC
ACCGCGTTCCCGCTCCGTGAGCACACCAAGAAGAGCGAGAGCGAAATCCGCAAGATCGTGATGGAGAAGC
TCGACCTGGTCGGTATGCCCAACGACGGGCACAAGTTCCCCGGTGAGATCTCCGGCGGTATGCGCAAGCG
CGCCGGTCTGGCCCGCGCACTCGTGCTCGATCCGGAGATCATCCTCTGCGACGAGCCGGACTCGGGTCTG
GACCCGGTGCGTACGGCCTACCTGTCGCAGCTGCTGATCGACATCAACGCGCAGATCGACGCGACCGTGC
TGATCGTGACGCACAACATCAACATCGCCCGCACCGTGCCCGACAACATGGGCATGCTGTTCCGCAAGCA
GCTGGTGATGTTCGGCCCGCGTGAGGTGCTTCTGACCAGCGAGGAGCCGGTGGTCAAGCAGTTCCTCAAC
GGCCGCCGTATCGGCCCGATCGGTATGTCGGAGGAGAAGTAAGATCCAGCTGCAGAATTCGAAGCTTATC
GATGTCGACGTAGTTAACTAGCGTACGATCGACTGCCAGGCATCAAATAAAACGAAAGGCTCAGTCGAAA
GACTGGGCCTTTCGTTTTATGCCATCATGGCCGCGGTGATCAGCTAGCTCGAGCACGTGTTGACAATTAA
TCATCGGCATAGTATATCGGCATAGTATAATACGACAAGGTGAGGAACTAAACCATGGCTAAGTTGACCA
GTGCCGTTCCGGTGCTCACCGCGCGCGACGTCGCCGGAGCGGTCGAGTTCTGGACCGACCGGCTCGGGTT
CTCCCGGGACTTCGTGGAGGACGACTTCGCCGGTGTGGTCCGGGACGACGTGACCCTGTTCATCAGCGCG
GTCCAGGACCAGGTGGTGCCGGACAACACCCTGGCCTGGGTGTGGGTGCGCGGCCTGGACGAGCTGTACA
CCGAGTGGTCGGAGGTCGTGTCCACGAACTTCCGGGACGCCTCCGGGCCGGCCATGACCGAGATCGGCGA
GCAGCCGTGGGGGCGGGAGTTCGCCCTGCGCGACCCGGCCGGCAACTGCGTGCACTTCGTGGCCGAGGAG
CAGGACTGAGAATCTAGTTCCATGAGCGTCAGACCCCGTAGAAAAGATCAAAGGATCTTCTTGAGATCCT
TTTTTTCTGCGCGTAATCTGCTGCTTGCAAACAAAAAAACCACCGCTACCAGCGGTGGTTTGTTTGCCGG
ATCAAGAGCTACCAACTCTTTTTCCGAAGGTAACTGGCTTCAGCAGAGCGCAGATACCAAATACTGTCCT
TCTAGTGTAGCCGTAGTTAGGCCACCACTTCAAGAACTCTGTAGCACCGCCTACATACCTCGCTCTGCTA
ATCCTGTTACCAGTGGCTGCTGCCAGTGGCGATAAGTCGTGTCTTACCGGGTTGGACTCAAGACGATAGT
TACCGGATAAGGCGCAGCGGTCGGGCTGAACGGGGGGTTCGTGCACACAGCCCAGCTTGGAGCGAACGAC
CTACACCGAACTGAGATACCTACAGCGTGAGCTATGAGAAAGCGCCACGCTTCCCGAGGGGAGAAAGGCG
GACAGGTATCCGGTAAGCGGCAGGGTCGGAACAGGAGAGCGCACGAGGGAGCTTCCAGGGGGAAACGCCT
GGTATCTTTATAGTCCTGTCGGGTTTCGCCACCTCTGACTTGAGCGTCGATTTTTGTGATGCTCGTCAGG
GGGGCGGAGCCTATGGAAAAACGCCAGCAACGCGGCCTTTTTACGGTTCCTGGCCTTTTGCTGGCCTTTT
GCTCACATGTTCTTTCCTGCGTTATCCCCTGATTCTGTGGATAACCGTATTACCGCCTTTGAGTGAGCTG
ATACCGCTCGCCGCAGCCGAACGACCGAGCGCAACGCGTGAGCCCACCAGCTCCGTAAGTTCGGGCGCTG
TGTGGCTCGTACCCGCGCATTCAGGCGGCAGGGGGTCTAACGGGTCTAAGGCGGCGTGTACGGCCGCCAC
AGCGGCTCTCAGCGGCCCGGAAACGTCCTCGAAACGACGCATGTGTTCCTCCTGGTTGGTACAGGTGGTT
GGGGGTGCTCGGCTGTCGCTGGTGTTCCACCACCAGGGCTCGACGGGAGAGCGGGGGAGTGTGCAGTTGT
GGGGTGGCCCCTCAGCGAAATATCTGACTTGGAGCTCGTGTCGGACCATACACCGGTGATTAATCGTGGT
CTACTACCAAGCGTGAGCCACGTCGCCGACGAATTTGAGCAGCTCTGGCTGCCGTACTGGCCGCTGGCAA
GCGACGATCTGCTCGAGGGGATCTACCGCCAAAGCCGCGCGTCGGCCCTAGGCCGCCGGTACATCGAGGC
GAACCCAACAGCGCTGGCAAACCTGCTGGTCGTGGACGTAGACCATCCAGACGCAGCGCTCCGAGCGCTC
AGCGCCCGGGGGTCCCATCCGCTGCCCAACGCGATCGTGGGCAATCGCGCCAACGGCCACGCACACGCAG
TGTGGGCACTCAACGCCCCTGTTCCACGCACCGAATACGCGCGGCGTAAGCCGCTCGCATACATGGCGGC
GTGCGCCGAAGGCCTTCGGCGCGCCGTCGATGGCGACCGCAGTTACTCAGGCCTCATGACCAAAAACCCC
GGCCACATCGCCTGGGAAACGGAATGGCTCCACTCAGATCTCTACACACTCAGCCACATCGAGGCCGAGC
TCGGCGCGAACATGCCACCGCCGCGCTGGCGTCAGCAGACCACGTACAAAGCGGCTCCGACGCCGCTAGG
GCGGAATTGCGCACTGTTCGATTCCGTCAGGTTGTGGGCCTATCGTCCCGCCCTCATGCGGATCTACCTG
CCGACCCGGAACGTGGACGGACTCGGCCGCGCGATCT
